>Addgene plasmid #101315 | pMflPT-o4 | addgene full sequence | sequence record 198861 | Addgene NGS Result
TCCCTTTAGTGAGGGTTAATGTCGTGACTGGGAAAACCCTGGCGGAATTCGGCCAGTCTACATGTACTCT
TTTTGATAAAAAATTGGAGATTCCTTTACAAATATGCTCTTACGTGCTATTATTTAAGTGACTATTTAAA
AGGAGTTAATAAATATGCGGCAAGGTATTCTTAAATAAACTGTCAATTTGATAGCGGGAACAAATAATTA
GATGTCCTTTTTTAGGAGGGCTTAGTTTTTTGTACCCAGTTTAAGAATACCTTTATCATGTGATTCTAAA
GTATCCAGAGAATATCTGTATGCTTTGTATACCTATGGTTATGCATAAAAATCCCGGTGATAAAAGTATT
TATCACTGGGATTTTTATGCCCTTTTGGGTTTTTGAATGGAGGAAATCTAGATGAAAATCATAAATATCG
GTGTATTAGCTCACGTTGATGCAGGAAAAACAACATTAACTGAATCACTTTTATATAACTCTGGTGCAAT
TACTGAACTTGGTTCAGTAGATAAAGGTACTACTCGTACTGATAATACATTATTAGAACGTCAACGTGGA
ATCACAATTCAAACAGGTATCACATCTTTTCAATGGGAAAATACAAAAGTAAATATTATAGATACACCTG
GACACATGGATTTCCTTGCAGAAGTATACCGTAGTCTTTCAGTATTAGATGGTGCTATTTTACTTATCAG
CGCTAAAGATGGAGTTCAAGCTCAAACTCGTATCTTATTTCACGCATTACGTAAAATGGGTATTCCAACA
ATTTTCTTTATAAACAAAATTGACCAAAACGGAATTGATTTAAGTACAGTTTATCAAGATATCAAAGAAA
AACTTTCTGCTGAAATCGTTATTAAACAAAAAGTTGAATTATACCCAAACGTTTGCGTAACAAATTTTAC
TGAATCAGAACAATGGGATACAGTTATAGAAGGTAATGATGATTTATTAGAAAAATACATGTCAGGTAAA
TCATTAGAAGCATTAGAATTAGAACAAGAAGAAAGTATTCGTTTCCAAAACTGTTCTTTATTCCCTTTAT
ACCATGGAAGCGCTAAAAGTAACATAGGTATTGATAACTTAATTGAAGTTATTACTAACAAATTTTACTC
TTCAACTCATCGTGGTCCTTCTGAATTATGCGGTAACGTTTTCAAAATTGAATATACAAAAAAACGTCAA
CGTTTAGCTTATATACGTCTTTATAGTGGTGTTTTACATTTACGTGATAGTGTTCGTGTTAGTGAAAAAG
AAAAGATTAAAGTTACAGAAATGTATACTTCTATTAACGGTGAATTATGCAAAATTGACCGTGCATATTC
AGGTGAAATTGTAATTTTACAAAACGAATTTCTTAAACTTAATAGTGTACTTGGTGACACAAAACTTTTA
CCACAACGTAAGAAAATTGAAAATCCACACCCATTACTTCAAACAACAGTAGAACCAAGCAAACCTGAAC
AACGTGAAATGCTTTTAGATGCTCTTTTAGAAATTAGTGACTCTGACCCACTTTTACGTTACTATGTAGA
TTCTACTACTCATGAAATTATTCTTTCTTTCCTTGGTAAAGTTCAAATGGAAGTTATTTCTGCATTATTA
CAAGAAAAATATCATGTTGAAATCGAATTAAAAGAACCTACTGTAATTTATATGGAACGTCCATTAAAAA
ATGCTGAATATACAATTCATATTGAAGTTCCACCAAATCCATTTTGGGCTTCTATTGGTCTTTCTGTTTC
TCCACTTCCACTTGGTAGCGGAATGCAATATGAAAGTAGCGTAAGTTTAGGTTATCTTAATCAAAGTTTC
CAAAACGCAGTTATGGAAGGTATTCGTTACGGTTGCGAACAAGGTTTATACGGTTGGAATGTTACAGACT
GCAAAATCTGTTTTAAGTATGGACTTTACTATTCACCTGTATCAACACCTGCTGACTTTCGTATGCTTGC
ACCAATTGTTTTAGAACAAGTTTTAAAGAAAGCTGGAACTGAACTTTTAGAACCATACCTTTCTTTTAAA
ATCTATGCACCACAAGAATACTTAAGTCGTGCTTATAACGATGCACCTAAATACTGTGCTAATATTGTTG
ATACTCAATTAAAGAACAACGAAGTAATTTTAAGCGGAGAAATTCCTGCACGTTGTATTCAAGAATATCG
TAGTGATTTAACATTTTTCACTAATGGACGTTCTGTTTGCTTAACTGAATTAAAAGGTTATCATGTTACT
ACTGGTGAACCTGTATGCCAACCACGTCGTCCTAATAGTCGTATTGATAAAGTTCGTTATATGTTCAACA
AAATCACATAATAATACTAGTAGCTCCCTTTAGTGAGGGTTAATGTTGTGACTGGGAAAACCCTGGCGGA
ATTCGGCCAGTCTACATGTACTCTTTTTGATAAAAAATTGGAGATTCCTTTACAAATATGCTCTTACGTG
CTATTATTTAAGTGACTATTTAAAAGGAGTTAATAAATATGCGGCAAGGTATTCTTAAATAAACTGTCAA
TTTGATAGCGGGAACAAATAATTAGATGTCCTTTTTTAGGAGGGCTTAGTTTTTTGTACCCAGTTTAAGA
ATACCTTTATCATGTGATTCTAAAGTATCCAGAGAATATCTGTATGCTTTGTATACCTATGGTTATGCAT
AAAAATCCCGGTGATAAAAGTATTTATCACTGGGATTTTTATGCCCTTTTGGGTTTTTGAATGGAGGAAA
TCTAGATGACTGAATACAAACCAACAGTTAGATTGGCAACAAGAGATGATGTTCCAAGAGCAGTAAGAAC
ACTTGCTGCAGCGTTTGCTGATTACCCTGCAACAAGACACACAGTTGACCCAGATAGACATATAGAAAGA
GTTACAGAATTACAAGAATTATTTTTAACTAGAGTGGGATTAGACATTGGTAAAGTTTGGGTTGCTGATG
ATGGAGCTGCAGTTGCTGTTTGGACAACACCAGAATCAGTTGAGGCAGGTGCTGTATTTGCAGAAATTGG
CCCTAGAATGGCTGAATTATCAGGTTCAAGATTAGCTGCACAACAACAAATGGAAGGACTTTTAGCTCCA
CATAGACCTAAAGAACCAGCTTGGTTTTTGGCAACTGTAGGCGTAAGTCCAGACCATCAAGGAAAAGGAT
TAGGAAGCGCTGTAGTTTTACCAGGAGTAGAAGCTGCTGAAAGGGCAGGAGTTCCAGCTTTTTTAGAAAC
AAGTGCACCAAGAAATTTACCATTCTATGAAAGACTAGGATTTACTGTTACTGCAGATGTTGAAGTTCCA
GAAGGTCCTAGAACTTGGTGTATGACTAGAAAACCAGGTGCATAAGCTGCAGTAATACGACTCACTATAG
GGCATACGATTTAGGTGACACTATAGTAGGGATAACAGGGTAATTTAGTAGGTAGGGCTATATGGTCGTT
ATGCGATACTGATGCATAAAGGCCGCGTTGCTGGCGTTTTTCCATAGGCTCCGCCCCCCTGACGAGCATC
ACAAAAATCGACGCTCAAGTCAGAGGTGGCGAAACCCGACAGGACTATAAAGATACCAGGCGTTTCCCCC
TGGAAGCTCCCTCGTGCGCTCTCCTGTTCCGACCCTGCCGCTTACCGGATACCTGTCCGCCTTTCTCCCT
TCGGGAAGCGTGGCGCTTTCTCATAGCTCACGCTGTAGGTATCTCAGTTCGGTGTAGGTCGTTCGCTCCA
AGCTGGGCTGTGTGCACGAACCCCCCGTTCAGCCCGACCGCTGCGCCTTATCCGGTAACTATCGTCTTGA
GTCCAACCCGGTAAGACACGACTTATCGCCACTGGCAGCAGCCACTGGTAACAGGATTAGCAGAGCGAGG
TATGTAGGCGGTGCTACAGAGTTCTTGAAGTGGTGGCCTAACTACGGCTACACTAGAAGAACAGTATTTG
GTATCTGCGCTCTGCTGAAGCCAGTTACCTTCGGAAAAAGAGTTGGTAGCTCTTGATCCGGCAAACAAAC
CACCGCTGGTAGCGGTGGTTTTTTTGTTTGCAAGCAGCAGATTACGCGCAGAAAAAAAAGAACTCAACGC
GCAATTAACCCTCACTAAAGGGAACAAAAGCTGGAGCGCTGCAGGAATTCGATATCAAGCTTATCGATAC
CGTCGACGCCGGCCAGCCTCGCAGAGCAGGATTCCCGTTGAGCACCGCCAGGTGCGAATAAGGGACAGTG
AAGAAGGAACACCCGCTCGCGGGTGGGCCTACTTCACCTATCCTGCCCGGCTGACGCCGTTGGATACACC
AAGGAAAGTCTACACGAACCATTTGGCAAAATCCTGTATATCGTGCGAAAAAGGATGGATATACAGAAAA
AATCGCTATAATGACCCCGAAGCAGGGTTATGCAGCGGAAAAGCGCTGGTACCCAGCGATGAGGATGAAC
CTACTCAGGGACCTGATGTGACGTGTCGTGAACACGAGCGTGTTTAATTTTTGATGGTTGTCAAGTTCTT
TTCATTGTATTCAAACCCCCTTTTAAAGTTGATAATTCTTGTTAATTATAATATAAGTGCTGGAAAAAGT
ATAGTTTTTTATTGTTATTTTTAAGAAAATTTATCCATTGTGTTTTTATATGAACTTTTTCAACATTTTT
TATAACCTTTTGTGGAAAAGTGGAAAAAAGATATATAAATACTAAACTATTGCTTTTTAGTGTTATTCAT
TATGTTTATTTCTTTTTAAAATATTTTTTTATCCACACATTGTGGAAAACTTTTATTATTATGTGTTTTA
ATTTATTTTATGAAGGGGAATTAATATGGAAACAAAAGCACTTTGAGAAAAATTAATTAATAAGTTAAAG
AAGGAAAAATTAATAGACCAAGACATTATTGAAGAATATATTGTTACTTCAGAATTAATTAAAATTTCAA
ATACAGAGTTCGTAATCCTTGTTAGAAGTAATCTTGGTGTAACTATTTTAAATGAATTTAAAGAAGTATT
TGTGTACGAATTTAAATCAGTTTTAAACAGTTATGTGTCTGTTGATTTTTTAACTAAAGAAATTTTTGAG
AAAAATACAAAAAAAGAGAATAAAAAAGAACCCATAAATACTGTTTTATCTGAAAATGCACTTACTTTTG
AGAATTTTATAGTTGGGTCAAGTAATAAACAAGCTAATTTAGCTGCTAAAAATGTTGTTGCAAACCCTGG
TATGAGTTTTAATCCTTTATTTATTTATGGAGATTCAGGACTGGGTAAAACACATTTATTACAAGCTATT
AAAAATCAAGCAGAATTAAATGGAAAAAAAGTTTTATATTTAACATCTGAAGAATTTACAAAAAGAATTG
TTAATGCTTTAAACAAAGGTGATTTAAGTGAAATAGAAGAATTAAAAACTGAGATAAATTCTAATGAATT
CTTTATTTTAGATGATGTTCAATTTTTAAGTAAAAAAGATAAAACAAACGAGTTTTTCTTTAACATTATT
AACAATTTTACTGAAAATGGTAAACAATTAGTTTTTTCTAGTGATAAAACTCCTGAATTGTTAAATGGTT
TTGATAAAAGAATGATAACTAGATTTAATTCAGGTTTATCAACACCTATTAATGCTTTAGATATTCCAAC
TGCCAAATTGATAATTGAAGCTGAAATTAAAAAACAAGGTTTAAAACAAAAAATTAAAGAAGATGCCGTT
GTTTACTTAGCTCAAAACTTTAGCGATGATGTTAGAAAAATTAAAGGTTTAGTTAATAGATTACTTTTCT
TTGGTATTCAAAACGATTTAGGTCACATAATTGATTTGGAAGATGTTATTGACTTATTTAAAGATACACC
TTCAGCTAATTTAGGATTATTAAATGTTAAAAAAATTAAAGAAGTTGTTGCTAAAAAATATGATGTTACT
ATAAAAGCCATCGATGGTAAAGCAAGAACAACTGCTATAAAAAATGCTAGACATCTTTCTATGTATTTTG
CAAAAATAATTTTAAACCATACATCAACTCAAATTGGTGCAGAATTTGGTGGAAGAGACCATAGTACAGT
TTTAAGTGCTATTTCGCGTATTGAAAAATTAATATATAAAGAAAAAGAATTCAAAAAAATAGTTGAGTCT
TTAAAAAACGAAATAATAGGAAAATAGATGTAAATTCGCATCTATTTTTTTTGTGTGGAAAAGAAATTAA
ACTTGTTGAATAAAAAGTCATTTAAACCTTTATTTACCGTTGTTTTATGAGTGTTTTCCACATATCAACT
GCATTATAAATATTACTTATATAAAGAATAATATAATATATAAAAGCATGCGTATTTCTTTTGTTTTTAT
TTTATAAATATGAGATAATATATATTGTAAATAAGAGGTGTTATATGAG
Features (pLannotate 1.2.2; 15 found; start..end, strand, type, name):
      3..20      -  promoter       T3 promoter (fragment): promoter for bacteriophage T3 RNA polymerase
     21..44      +  CDS            lacZα (fragment): LacZα fragment of β-galactosidase; lacZ fragment
    181..345     +  ncRNA          sRNA 0030: Accession: RF02864 - Enterococcus sRNA 30
    402..2318    +  CDS            tetM: TET1_ENTFL - Also known as tet(M). Experimental evidence at protein level: Swiss-Prot protein existence level 1. Abolishes the inhibitory effect of tetracyclin on protein synthesis by a non-covalent modification of the ribosomes. From Enterococcus faecalis (Streptococcus faecalis).
   2337..2354    -  promoter       T3 promoter (fragment): promoter for bacteriophage T3 RNA polymerase
   2358..2378    +  CDS            lacZα (fragment): LacZα fragment of β-galactosidase; lacZ fragment
   2515..2679    +  ncRNA          sRNA 0030: Accession: RF02864 - Enterococcus sRNA 30
   2736..3332    +  CDS            pac: PUAC_STRAD - Protein predicted: Swiss-Prot protein existence level 4. Detoxification of puromycin. From Streptomyces alboniger.
   3343..3361    +  promoter       T7 promoter: promoter for bacteriophage T7 RNA polymerase
   3369..3386    +  promoter       SP6 promoter (fragment): promoter for bacteriophage SP6 RNA polymerase
   3469..4057    -  rep_origin     ori: high-copy-number ColE1/pMB1/pBR322/pUC origin of replication
   4063..4081    +  promoter       T3 promoter: promoter for bacteriophage T3 RNA polymerase
   4098..4137    +  misc_feature   MCS (fragment): pBluescript multiple cloning site
   4139..4248    -  oriT           oriT: incP origin of transfer
   4786..6114    +  CDS            dnaA: DNAA_MESFL - Protein inferred from homology: Swiss-Prot protein existence level 3. Plays an important role in the initiation and regulation of chromosomal replication. Binds to the origin of replication; it binds specifically double-stranded DNA at a 9 bp consensus (dnaA box): 5'- TTATC[CA]A[CA]A-3'. DnaA binds to ATP and to acidic phospholipids. From Mesoplasma florum (strain ATCC 33453 / NBRC 100688 / NCTC 11704 / L1) (Acholeplasma florum).
