[The description below was written by a language model from this plasmid's Addgene catalogue record and pLannotate feature annotations shown in this document.]
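Description:
pMflPT-o4 is a 6,349-nt shuttle plasmid that replicates in both Escherichia coli and the near-minimal mollicute Mesoplasma florum. It belongs to a series of oriC-based vectors developed as genetic tools for that organism. In E. coli it is maintained through a ColE1/pUC-type origin of replication and selected with tetracycline. In M. florum, replication depends on the cloned "oriC4" fragment, which is the complete chromosomal origin region of strain L1. This fragment comprises the rpmH/dnaA and dnaA/dnaN intergenic regions together with the intact dnaA gene lying between them. The feature table annotates the dnaA coding sequence, and the unannotated flanking sequence presumably corresponds to the two intergenic regions, where DnaA boxes would be expected.

The plasmid carries two resistance genes, which the record describes as recoded. One is tetM, a ribosomal protection determinant that confers tetracycline resistance. The other is pac, the puromycin N-acetyltransferase gene, listed as the puromycin selectable marker. Each coding sequence is preceded by an identical upstream segment that the annotation software matched to an Enterococcus small RNA family. This suggests both cassettes share the same 5′ regulatory region, although the record does not name the promoter. An incP (RP4) origin of transfer is also present, so the plasmid can be mobilised by conjugation from a donor strain that supplies the RP4 transfer functions. Short T3, T7 and SP6 promoter sequences, lacZα fragments and a partial pBluescript polylinker appear between the modules and look like cloning or assembly remnants rather than functional parts.

The construct is suited to transforming M. florum, comparing selection markers, and serving as a replicative backbone for synthetic biology work in this species.
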