Addgene plasmid #101315: pMflPT-o4
Purpose: Contains: complete oriC region of M. florum L1 (oriC4 fragment), colE1 rep origin, recoded tetM and pac resistance genes, origin of transfer of RP4 plasmid.
Depositing lab: Sébastien Rodrigue. Depositing organization: University of Sherbrooke. Publication: Development of oriC-Based Plasmids for Mesoplasma florum. Matteau D, Pepin ME, Baby V, Gauthier S, Arango Giraldo M, Knight TF, Rodrigue S. Appl Environ Microbiol. 2017 Mar 17;83(7). pii: e03374-16. doi: 10.1128/AEM.03374-16. Print 2017 Apr 1. PubMed 28115382.
Backbone
  Vector backbone: colE1
  Vector type: Bacterial Expression, Synthetic Biology
  Selectable markers: Puromycin
Growth in bacteria
  Bacterial resistance: Tetracycline, 10 μg/mL
  Growth temperature: 37°C
  Growth strain: DH5alpha
  Copy number: Unknown
Gene/Insert 1
  Gene/Insert name: oriC4 of M. florum strain L1 (rpmH/dnaA and dnaA/dnaN intergenic regions, with dnaA) (alt name: Complete oriC region of M. florum L1)
  Species: Mesoplasma florum
Gene/Insert 2
  Gene/Insert name: pac resistance gene
Terms and licenses: Academic/Nonprofit Terms; Industry Terms: Not Available to Industry
How to cite: pMflPT-o4 was a gift from Sébastien Rodrigue (Addgene plasmid # 101315 ; http://n2t.net/addgene:101315 ; RRID:Addgene_101315)
